Addgene plasmid #204523: pMSCV-IRES-GFP/CALR del52-FLAG
Purpose: Retroviral expression of human CALR del52-FLAG
Depositing lab: Norio Komatsu. Depositing organization: Juntendo University. Publication: Activation of the thrombopoietin receptor by mutant calreticulin in CALR-mutant myeloproliferative neoplasms. Araki M, Yang Y, Masubuchi N, Hironaka Y, Takei H, Morishita S, Mizukami Y, Kan S, Shirane S, Edahiro Y, Sunami Y, Ohsaka A, Komatsu N. Blood. 2016 Jan 27. pii: blood-2015-09-671172. 10.1182/blood-2015-09-671172 PubMed 26817954.
Backbone
  Vector backbone: pMSCV-IRES-GFP
  Backbone manufacturer: Tannishtha Reya (Addgene plasmid # 20672)
  Vector type: Retroviral
Growth in bacteria
  Bacterial resistance: Ampicillin, 100 μg/mL
  Growth temperature: 37°C
  Growth strain: NEB Stable
  Copy number: High Copy
Gene/Insert
  Gene/Insert name: CALR del52-FLAG
  Species: H. sapiens (human)
  Mutation: del52
  Entrez Gene: CALR (a.k.a. CALR1, CRT, HEL-S-99n, RO, SSA, cC1qR)
  Cloning method: Ligation Independent Cloning
Terms and licenses: Academic/Nonprofit Terms; Industry Terms: Not Available to Industry
How to cite: pMSCV-IRES-GFP/CALR del52-FLAG was a gift from Norio Komatsu (Addgene plasmid # 204523 ; http://n2t.net/addgene:204523 ; RRID:Addgene_204523)
