[The description below was written by a language model from this plasmid's Addgene catalogue record and pLannotate feature annotations shown in this document.]
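Description:
pMSCV-IRES-GFP/CALR del52-FLAG is a gammaretroviral expression plasmid built on the pMSCV-IRES-GFP backbone and intended for delivering a FLAG-tagged human calreticulin mutant into mammalian cells. In bacteria it replicates from a high-copy ColE1/pUC-type origin and is selected with ampicillin through the β-lactamase gene. The remaining bacterial annotations (partial lacI, lacZα, rop, bom, tetracycline resistance and env sequences) are short backbone remnants rather than functional units.

The proviral region is bounded by murine embryonic stem cell virus 5' and 3' LTRs. The 5' LTR drives transcription of the genomic RNA, and the adjacent Ψ packaging signal, extended by a truncated gag segment lacking its start codon, directs that RNA into virions when the viral proteins are supplied in trans by a packaging system. Downstream sits the CALR del52 coding sequence, the 52-bp deletion mutant of CALR, followed by a FLAG epitope for detection or immunoprecipitation. An EMCV IRES then allows EGFP to be translated from the same LTR-driven transcript, so green fluorescence marks transduced cells and allows them to be sorted.

Notably, the feature table from the sequencing result shows two identical, tandem CALR-plus-FLAG annotations of the same length ahead of the IRES, whereas the catalogue entry describes a single insert. The record does not explain whether this is a true duplication arising during ligation-independent cloning or an assembly artefact. The annotated CALR matches stop well before each FLAG tag, consistent with a frameshifted mutant C-terminus that no longer matches the wild-type protein. The associated publication concerns thrombopoietin receptor activation by mutant calreticulin in myeloproliferative neoplasms.
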