Features (pLannotate 1.2.2; 23 found; start..end, strand, type, name):
      1..517     +  LTR            5' LTR: 5' long terminal repeat from murine embryonic stem cell virus
    581..922     +  misc_feature   MESV Ψ: packaging signal of murine embryonic stem cell virus
    989..1405    +  CDS            gag (truncated): truncated Moloney murine leukemia virus (MMLV) gag gene lacking the start codon
   1419..2510    +  CDS            CALR (fragment): CALR_HUMAN - Also known as CRTC. Experimental evidence at protein level: Swiss-Prot protein existence level 1. Calcium-binding chaperone that promotes folding, oligomeric assembly and quality control in the endoplasmic reticulum (ER) via the calreticulin/calnexin cycle. This lectin interacts transiently with almost all of the monoglucosylated glycoproteins that are synthesized in the ER (PubMed:7876246). Interacts with the DNA-binding domain of NR3C1 and mediates its nuclear export (PubMed:11149926). Involved in maternal gene expression regulation. May participate in oocyte maturation via the
   2652..2675    +  CDS            3xFLAG (fragment): three tandem FLAG® epitope tags
   2691..3782    +  CDS            CALR (fragment): CALR_HUMAN - Also known as CRTC. Experimental evidence at protein level: Swiss-Prot protein existence level 1. Calcium-binding chaperone that promotes folding, oligomeric assembly and quality control in the endoplasmic reticulum (ER) via the calreticulin/calnexin cycle. This lectin interacts transiently with almost all of the monoglucosylated glycoproteins that are synthesized in the ER (PubMed:7876246). Interacts with the DNA-binding domain of NR3C1 and mediates its nuclear export (PubMed:11149926). Involved in maternal gene expression regulation. May participate in oocyte maturation via the
   3924..3947    +  CDS            3xFLAG (fragment): three tandem FLAG® epitope tags
   3983..4543    +  misc_feature   IRES: internal ribosome entry site (IRES) of the encephalomyocarditis virus (EMCV)
   4546..5265    +  CDS            EGFP: the original enhanced GFP (Yang et al., 1996) mammalian codon-optimized
   5277..5307    +  misc_feature   MCS (fragment): pUC18/19 multiple cloning site
   5427..5941    +  LTR            3' LTR: 3' long terminal repeat from murine embryonic stem cell virus
   6103..6119    -  protein_bind   lac operator: The lac repressor binds to the lac operator to inhibit transcription in E. coli. This inhibition can be relieved by adding lactose or isopropyl-β-D-thiogalactopyranoside (IPTG). lac repressor encoded by lacI
   6127..6157    -  promoter       lac promoter: promoter for the E. coli lac operon
   6172..6193    -  protein_bind   CAP binding site: CAP binding activates transcription in the presence of cAMP. E. coli catabolite activator protein
   6206..6298    -  CDS            lacI (fragment): lac repressor; lacI; The lac repressor binds to the lac operator to inhibit transcription in E. coli. This inhibition can be relieved by adding lactose or isopropyl-β-D-thiogalactopyranoside (IPTG).
   6481..7069    -  rep_origin     ori: high-copy-number ColE1/pMB1/pBR322/pUC origin of replication
   7240..8100    -  CDS            AmpR: β-lactamase; bla; confers resistance to ampicillin, carbenicillin, and related antibiotics
   8101..8205    -  promoter       AmpR promoter: bla
   8300..8335    +  CDS            rop (fragment): Rop protein, which maintains plasmids at low copy number; rop
   8437..8536    +  misc_feature   bom (fragment): basis of mobility region from pBR322
   8542..8691    -  CDS            lacZα (fragment): LacZα fragment of β-galactosidase; lacZ fragment
   8691..8892    -  CDS            TcR (fragment): tetracycline efflux protein; tet; confers resistance to tetracycline
   8893..8991    +  CDS            env (fragment): murine leukemia virus gPr80 envelope polyprotein precursor; env; proteolytically cleaved into gp70SU and p15TM subunits
>Addgene plasmid #204523 | pMSCV-IRES-GFP/CALR del52-FLAG | addgene full sequence | sequence record 417225 | Addgene NGS Result
AATGAAAGACCCCACCTGTAGGTTTGGCAAGCTAGCTTAAGTAACGCCATTTTGCAAGGCATGGAAAATA
CATAACTGAGAATAGAGAAGTTCAGATCAAGGTTAGGAACAGAGAGACAGCAGAATATGGGCCAAACAGG
ATATCTGTGGTAAGCAGTTCCTGCCCCGGCTCAGGGCCAAGAACAGATGGTCCCCAGATGCGGTCCCGCC
CTCAGCAGTTTCTAGAGAACCATCAGATGTTTCCAGGGTGCCCCAAGGACCTGAAATGACCCTGTGCCTT
ATTTGAACTAACCAATCAGTTCGCTTCTCGCTTCTGTTCGCGCGCTTCTGCTCCCCGAGCTCAATAAAAG
AGCCCACAACCCCTCACTCGGCGCGCCAGTCCTCCGATAGACTGCGTCGCCCGGGTACCCGTATTCCCAA
TAAAGCCTCTTGCTGTTTGCATCCGAATCGTGGACTCGCTGATCCTTGGGAGGGTCTCCTCAGATTGATT
GACTGCCCACCTCGGGGGTCTTTCATTTGGAGGTTCCACCGAGATTTGGAGACCCCTGCCCAGGGACCAC
CGACCCCCCCGCCGGGAGGTAAGCTGGCCAGCGGTCGTTTCGTGTCTGTCTCTGTCTTTGTGCGTGTTTG
TGCCGGCATCTAATGTTTGCGCCTGCGTCTGTACTAGTTAGCTAACTAGCTCTGTATCTGGCGGACCCGT
GGTGGAACTGACGAGTTCTGAACACCCGGCCGCAACCCTGGGAGACGTCCCAGGGACTTTGGGGGCCGTT
TTTGTGGCCCGACCTGAGGAAGGGAGTCGATGTGGAATCCGACCCCGTCAGGATATGTGGTTCTGGTAGG
AGACGAGAACCTAAAACAGTTCCCGCCTCCGTCTGAATTTTTGCTTTCGGTTTGGAACCGAAGCCGCGCG
TCTTGTCTGCTGCAGCGCTGCAGCATCGTTCTGTGTTGTCTCTGTCTGACTGTGTTTCTGTATTTGTCTG
AAAATTAGGGCCAGACTGTTACCACTCCCTTAAGTTTGACCTTAGGTCACTGGAAAGATGTCGAGCGGAT
CGCTCACAACCAGTCGGTAGATGTCAAGAAGAGACGTTGGGTTACCTTCTGCTCTGCAGAATGGCCAACC
TTTAACGTCGGATGGCCGCGAGACGGCACCTTTAACCGAGACCTCATCACCCAGGTTAAGATCAAGGTCT
TTTCACCTGGCCCGCATGGACACCCAGACCAGGTCCCCTACATCGTGACCTGGGAAGCCTTGGCTTTTGA
CCCCCCTCCCTGGGTCAAGCCCTTTGTACACCCTAAGCCTCCGCCTCCTCTTCCTCCATCCGCCCCGTCT
CTCCCCCTTGAACCTCCTCGTTCGACCCCGCCTCGATCCTCCCTTTATCCAGCCCTCACTCCTTCTCTAG
GCGCCGGAATTCGCCACCATGCTGCTATCCGTGCCGCTGCTGCTCGGCCTCCTCGGCCTGGCCGTCGCCG
AGCCTGCCGTCTACTTCAAGGAGCAGTTTCTGGACGGAGACGGGTGGACTTCCCGCTGGATCGAATCCAA
ACACAAGTCAGATTTTGGCAAATTCGTTCTCAGTTCCGGCAAGTTCTACGGTGACGAGGAGAAAGATAAA
GGTTTGCAGACAAGCCAGGATGCACGCTTTTATGCTCTGTCGGCCAGTTTCGAGCCTTTCAGCAACAAAG
GCCAGACGCTGGTGGTGCAGTTCACGGTGAAACATGAGCAGAACATCGACTGTGGGGGCGGCTATGTGAA
GCTGTTTCCTAATAGTTTGGACCAGACAGACATGCACGGAGACTCAGAATACAACATCATGTTTGGTCCC
GACATCTGTGGCCCTGGCACCAAGAAGGTTCATGTCATCTTCAACTACAAGGGCAAGAACGTGCTGATCA
ACAAGGACATCCGTTGCAAGGATGATGAGTTTACACACCTGTACACACTGATTGTGCGGCCAGACAACAC
CTATGAGGTGAAGATTGACAACAGCCAGGTGGAGTCCGGCTCCTTGGAAGACGATTGGGACTTCCTGCCA
CCCAAGAAGATAAAGGATCCTGATGCTTCAAAACCGGAAGACTGGGATGAGCGGGCCAAGATCGATGATC
CCACAGACTCCAAGCCTGAGGACTGGGACAAGCCCGAGCATATCCCTGACCCTGATGCTAAGAAGCCCGA
GGACTGGGATGAAGAGATGGACGGAGAGTGGGAACCCCCAGTGATTCAGAACCCTGAGTACAAGGGTGAG
TGGAAGCCCCGGCAGATCGACAACCCAGATTACAAGGGCACTTGGATCCACCCAGAAATTGACAACCCCG
AGTATTCTCCCGATCCCAGTATCTATGCCTATGATAACTTTGGCGTGCTGGGCCTGGACCTCTGGCAGGT
CAAGTCTGGCACCATCTTTGACAACTTCCTCATCACCAACGATGAGGCATACGCTGAGGAGTTTGGCAAC
GAGACGTGGGGCGTAACAAAGGCAGCAGAGAAACAAATGAAGGACAAACAGGACGAGGAGCAGAGGACAA
GGAGGATGATGAGGACAAAGATGAGGATGAGGAGGATGAGGAGGACAAGGAGGAAGATGAGGAGGAAGAT
GTCCCCGGCCAGGCCAAGGACGAGCTGTAGAGAGGCCTGCCTCCAGGGCTGGACTGAGGCCGACTACAAA
GACGATGACGATAAATAGGAATTCGCCACCATGCTGCTATCCGTGCCGCTGCTGCTCGGCCTCCTCGGCC
TGGCCGTCGCCGAGCCTGCCGTCTACTTCAAGGAGCAGTTTCTGGACGGAGACGGGTGGACTTCCCGCTG
GATCGAATCCAAACACAAGTCAGATTTTGGCAAATTCGTTCTCAGTTCCGGCAAGTTCTACGGTGACGAG
GAGAAAGATAAAGGTTTGCAGACAAGCCAGGATGCACGCTTTTATGCTCTGTCGGCCAGTTTCGAGCCTT
TCAGCAACAAAGGCCAGACGCTGGTGGTGCAGTTCACGGTGAAACATGAGCAGAACATCGACTGTGGGGG
CGGCTATGTGAAGCTGTTTCCTAATAGTTTGGACCAGACAGACATGCACGGAGACTCAGAATACAACATC
ATGTTTGGTCCCGACATCTGTGGCCCTGGCACCAAGAAGGTTCATGTCATCTTCAACTACAAGGGCAAGA
ACGTGCTGATCAACAAGGACATCCGTTGCAAGGATGATGAGTTTACACACCTGTACACACTGATTGTGCG
GCCAGACAACACCTATGAGGTGAAGATTGACAACAGCCAGGTGGAGTCCGGCTCCTTGGAAGACGATTGG
GACTTCCTGCCACCCAAGAAGATAAAGGATCCTGATGCTTCAAAACCGGAAGACTGGGATGAGCGGGCCA
AGATCGATGATCCCACAGACTCCAAGCCTGAGGACTGGGACAAGCCCGAGCATATCCCTGACCCTGATGC
TAAGAAGCCCGAGGACTGGGATGAAGAGATGGACGGAGAGTGGGAACCCCCAGTGATTCAGAACCCTGAG
TACAAGGGTGAGTGGAAGCCCCGGCAGATCGACAACCCAGATTACAAGGGCACTTGGATCCACCCAGAAA
TTGACAACCCCGAGTATTCTCCCGATCCCAGTATCTATGCCTATGATAACTTTGGCGTGCTGGGCCTGGA
CCTCTGGCAGGTCAAGTCTGGCACCATCTTTGACAACTTCCTCATCACCAACGATGAGGCATACGCTGAG
GAGTTTGGCAACGAGACGTGGGGCGTAACAAAGGCAGCAGAGAAACAAATGAAGGACAAACAGGACGAGG
AGCAGAGGACAAGGAGGATGATGAGGACAAAGATGAGGATGAGGAGGATGAGGAGGACAAGGAGGAAGAT
GAGGAGGAAGATGTCCCCGGCCAGGCCAAGGACGAGCTGTAGAGAGGCCTGCCTCCAGGGCTGGACTGAG
GCCGACTACAAAGACGATGACGATAAATAGGAATTCGTTAACCTCGAGCGGGATCAATTCCGCCCCCCCC
CTAACGTTACTGGCCGAAGCCGCTTGGAATAAGGCCGGTGTGCGTTTGTCTATATGTTATTTTCCACCAT
ATTGCCGTCTTTTGGCAATGTGAGGGCCCGGAAACCTGGCCCTGTCTTCTTGACGAGCATTCCTAGGGGT
CTTTCCCCTCTCGCCAAAGGAATGCAAGGTCTGTTGAATGTCGTGAAGGAAGCAGTTCCTCTGGAAGCTT
CTTGAAGACAAACAACGTCTGTAGCGACCCTTTGCAGGCAGCGGAACCCCCCACCTGGCGACAGGTGCCT
CTGCGGCCAAAAGCCACGTGTATAAGATACACCTGCAAAGGCGGCACAACCCCAGTGCCACGTTGTGAGT
TGGATAGTTGTGGAAAGAGTCAAATGGCTCTCCTCAAGCGTATTCAACAAGGGGCTGAAGGATGCCCAGA
AGGTACCCCATTGTATGGGATCTGATCTGGGGCCTCGGTGCACATGCTTTACATGTGTTTAGTCGAGGTT
AAAAAAACGTCTAGGCCCCCCGAACCACGGGGACGTGGTTTTCCTTTGAAAAACACGATAATACCATGGT
GAGCAAGGGCGAGGAGCTGTTCACCGGGGTGGTGCCCATCCTGGTCGAGCTGGACGGCGACGTAAACGGC
CACAAGTTCAGCGTGTCCGGCGAGGGCGAGGGCGATGCCACCTACGGCAAGCTGACCCTGAAGTTCATCT
GCACCACCGGCAAGCTGCCCGTGCCCTGGCCCACCCTCGTGACCACCCTGACCTACGGCGTGCAGTGCTT
CAGCCGCTACCCCGACCACATGAAGCAGCACGACTTCTTCAAGTCCGCCATGCCCGAAGGCTACGTCCAG
GAGCGCACCATCTTCTTCAAGGACGACGGCAACTACAAGACCCGCGCCGAGGTGAAGTTCGAGGGCGACA
CCCTGGTGAACCGCATCGAGCTGAAGGGCATCGACTTCAAGGAGGACGGCAACATCCTGGGGCACAAGCT
GGAGTACAACTACAACAGCCACAACGTCTATATCATGGCCGACAAGCAGAAGAACGGCATCAAGGTGAAC
TTCAAGATCCGCCACAACATCGAGGACGGCAGCGTGCAGCTCGCCGACCACTACCAGCAGAACACCCCCA
TCGGCGACGGCCCCGTGCTGCTGCCCGACAACCACTACCTGAGCACCCAGTCCGCCCTGAGCAAAGACCC
CAACGAGAAGCGCGATCACATGGTCCTGCTGGAGTTCGTGACCGCCGCCGGGATCACTCTCGGCATGGAC
GAGCTGTACAAGTAAAGCGGCCGCGACTCTAGAGTCGACCTGCAGGCATGCAAGCTTCAGGTAGCCGGCT
AACGTTAACAACCGGTACCTCTAGAACTATAGCTAGCATGCGCAAATTTAAAGCGCTGATATCGATAAAA
TAAAAGATTTTATTTAGTCTCCAGAAAAAGGGGGGAATGAAAGACCCCACCTGTAGGTTTGGCAAGCTAG
CTTAAGTAACGCCATTTTGCAAGGCATGGAAAATACATAACTGAGAATAGAGAAGTTCAGATCAAGGTTA
GGAACAGAGAGACAGCAGAATATGGGCCAAACAGGATATCTGTGGTAAGCAGTTCCTGCCCCGGCTCAGG
GCCAAGAACAGATGGTCCCCAGATGCGGTCCCGCCCTCAGCAGTTTCTAGAGAACCATCAGATGTTTCCA
GGGTGCCCCAAGGACCTGAAATGACCCTGTGCCTTATTTGAACTAACCAATCAGTTCGCTTCTCGCTTCT
GTTCGCGCGCTTCTGCTCCCCGAGCTCAATAAAAGAGCCCACAACCCCTCACTCGGCGCGCCAGTCCTCC
GATAGACTGCGTCGCCCGGGTACCCGTGTATCCAATAAACCCTCTTGCAGTTGCATCCGACTTGTGGTCT
CGCTGTTCCTTGGGAGGGTCTCCTCTGAGTGATTGACTACCCGTCAGCGGGGGTCTTTCATGGGTAACAG
TTTCTTGAAGTTGGAGAACAACATTCTGAGGGTAGGAGTCGAATATTAAGTAATCCTGACTCAATTAGCC
ACTGTTTTGAATCCACATACTCCAATACTCCTGAAATAGTTCATTATGGACAGCGCAGAAAGAGCTGGGG
AGAATTGTGAAATTGTTATCCGCTCACAATTCCACACAACATACGAGCCGGAAGCATAAAGTGTAAAGCC
TGGGGTGCCTAATGAGTGAGCTAACTCACATTAATTGCGTTGCGCTCACTGCCCGCTTTCCAGTCGGGAA
ACCTGTCGTGCCAGCTGCATTAATGAATCGGCCAACGCGCGGGGAGAGGCGGTTTGCGTATTGGGCGCTC
TTCCGCTTCCTCGCTCACTGACTCGCTGCGCTCGGTCGTTCGGCTGCGGCGAGCGGTATCAGCTCACTCA
AAGGCGGTAATACGGTTATCCACAGAATCAGGGGATAACGCAGGAAAGAACATGTGAGCAAAAGGCCAGC
AAAAGGCCAGGAACCGTAAAAAGGCCGCGTTGCTGGCGTTTTTCCATAGGCTCCGCCCCCCTGACGAGCA
TCACAAAAATCGACGCTCAAGTCAGAGGTGGCGAAACCCGACAGGACTATAAAGATACCAGGCGTTTCCC
CCTGGAAGCTCCCTCGTGCGCTCTCCTGTTCCGACCCTGCCGCTTACCGGATACCTGTCCGCCTTTCTCC
CTTCGGGAAGCGTGGCGCTTTCTCATAGCTCACGCTGTAGGTATCTCAGTTCGGTGTAGGTCGTTCGCTC
CAAGCTGGGCTGTGTGCACGAACCCCCCGTTCAGCCCGACCGCTGCGCCTTATCCGGTAACTATCGTCTT
GAGTCCAACCCGGTAAGACACGACTTATCGCCACTGGCAGCAGCCACTGGTAACAGGATTAGCAGAGCGA
GGTATGTAGGCGGTGCTACAGAGTTCTTGAAGTGGTGGCCTAACTACGGCTACACTAGAAGAACAGTATT
TGGTATCTGCGCTCTGCTGAAGCCAGTTACCTTCGGAAAAAGAGTTGGTAGCTCTTGATCCGGCAAACAA
ACCACCGCTGGTAGCGGTGGTTTTTTTGTTTGCAAGCAGCAGATTACGCGCAGAAAAAAAGGATCTCAAG
AAGATCCTTTGATCTTTTCTACGGGGTCTGACGCTCAGTGGAACGAAAACTCACGTTAAGGGATTTTGGT
CATGAGATTATCAAAAAGGATCTTCACCTAGATCCTTTTAAATTAAAAATGAAGTTTTAAATCAATCTAA
AGTATATATGAGTAAACTTGGTCTGACAGTTACCAATGCTTAATCAGTGAGGCACCTATCTCAGCGATCT
GTCTATTTCGTTCATCCATAGTTGCCTGACTCCCCGTCGTGTAGATAACTACGATACGGGAGGGCTTACC
ATCTGGCCCCAGTGCTGCAATGATACCGCGAGACCCACGCTCACCGGCTCCAGATTTATCAGCAATAAAC
CAGCCAGCCGGAAGGGCCGAGCGCAGAAGTGGTCCTGCAACTTTATCCGCCTCCATCCAGTCTATTAATT
GTTGCCGGGAAGCTAGAGTAAGTAGTTCGCCAGTTAATAGTTTGCGCAACGTTGTTGCCATTGCTACAGG
CATCGTGGTGTCACGCTCGTCGTTTGGTATGGCTTCATTCAGCTCCGGTTCCCAACGATCAAGGCGAGTT
ACATGATCCCCCATGTTGTGCAAAAAAGCGGTTAGCTCCTTCGGTCCTCCGATCGTTGTCAGAAGTAAGT
TGGCCGCAGTGTTATCACTCATGGTTATGGCAGCACTGCATAATTCTCTTACTGTCATGCCATCCGTAAG
ATGCTTTTCTGTGACTGGTGAGTACTCAACCAAGTCATTCTGAGAATAGTGTATGCGGCGACCGAGTTGC
TCTTGCCCGGCGTCAATACGGGATAATACCGCGCCACATAGCAGAACTTTAAAAGTGCTCATCATTGGAA
AACGTTCTTCGGGGCGAAAACTCTCAAGGATCTTACCGCTGTTGAGATCCAGTTCGATGTAACCCACTCG
TGCACCCAACTGATCTTCAGCATCTTTTACTTTCACCAGCGTTTCTGGGTGAGCAAAAACAGGAAGGCAA
AATGCCGCAAAAAAGGGAATAAGGGCGACACGGAAATGTTGAATACTCATACTCTTCCTTTTTCAATATT
ATTGAAGCATTTATCAGGGTTATTGTCTCATGAGCGGATACATATTTGAATGTATTTAGAAAAATAAACA
AATAGGGGTTCCGCGCACATTTCCCCGAAAAGTGCCACCTGACGTCTAAGAAACCATTATTATCATGACA
TTAACCTATAAAAATAGGCGTATCACGAGGCCCTTTCGTCTCGCGCGTTTCGGTGATGACGGTGAAAACC
TCTGACACATGCAGCTCCCGGAGACGGTCACAGCTTGTCTGTAAGCGGATGCCGGGAGCAGACAAGCCCG
TCAGGGCGCGTCAGCGGGTGTTGGCGGGTGTCGGGGCTGGCTTAACTATGCGGCATCAGAGCAGATTGTA
CTGAGAGTGCACCATATGCGGTGTGAAATACCGCACAGATGCGTAAGGAGAAAATACCGCATCAGGCGCC
ATTCGCCATTCAGGCTGCGCAACTGTTGGGAAGGGCGATCGGTGCGGGCCTCTTCGCTATTACGCCAGCT
GGCGAAAGGGGGATGTGCTGCAAGGCGATTAAGTTGGGTAACGCCAGGGTTTTCCCAGTCACGACGTTGT
AAAACGACGGCGCAAGGAATGGTGCATGCAAGGAGATGGCGCCCAACAGTCCCCCGGCCACGGGGCCTGC
CACCATACCCACGCCGAAACAAGCGCTCATGAGCCCGAAGTGGCGAGCCCGATCTTCCCCATCGGTGATG
TCGGCGATATAGGCGCCAGCAACCGCACCTGTGGCGCCGGTGATGCCGGCCACGATGCGTCCGGCGTAGA
GGCGATTAGTCCAATTTGTTAAAGACAGGATATCAGTGGTCCAGGCTCTAGTTTTGACTCAACAATATCA
CCAGCTGAAGCCTATAGAGTACGAGCCATAGATAAAATAAAAGATTTTATTTAGTCTCCAGAAAAAGGGG
GG
